>Addgene plasmid #203830 | pGL4.11_Nued2_E1 | addgene full sequence | sequence record 403565 | Addgene NGS Result
GAGCTGTGCGTCCGTGGCCCCATGATCATGAGCGGCTACGTTAACAACCCCGAGGCTACAAACGCTCTCA
TCGACAAGGACGGCTGGCTGCACAGCGGCGACATCGCCTACTGGGACGAGGACGAGCACTTCTTCATCGT
GGACCGGCTGAAGAGCCTGATCAAATACAAGGGCTACCAGGTAGCCCCAGCCGAACTGGAGAGCATCCTG
CTGCAACACCCCAACATCTTCGACGCCGGGGTCGCCGGCCTGCCCGACGACGATGCCGGCGAGCTGCCCG
CCGCAGTCGTCGTGCTGGAACACGGTAAAACCATGACCGAGAAGGAGATCGTGGACTATGTGGCCAGCCA
GGTTACAACCGCCAAGAAGCTGCGCGGTGGTGTTGTGTTCGTGGACAAGGTGCCTAAAGGACTGACCGGC
AAGTTGGACGCCCGCAAGATCCGCGAGATTCTCATTAAGGCCAAGAAGGGCGGCAAGATCGCCGTGAATT
CTCACGGCTTCCCTCCCGAGGTGGAGGAGCAGGCCGCCGGCACCCTGCCCATGAGCTGCGCCCAGGAGAG
CGGCATGGATAGACACCCTGCTGCTTGCGCCAGCGCCAGGATCAACGTCTAAGGCCGCGACTCTAGAGTC
GGGGCGGCCGGCCGCTTCGAGCAGACATGATAAGATACATTGATGAGTTTGGACAAACCACAACTAGAAT
GCAGTGAAAAAAATGCTTTATTTGTGAAATTTGTGATGCTATTGCTTTATTTGTAACCATTATAAGCTGC
AATAAACAAGTTAACAACAACAATTGCATTCATTTTATGTTTCAGGTTCAGGGGGAGGTGTGGGAGGTTT
TTTAAAGCAAGTAAAACCTCTACAAATGTGGTAAAATCGATAAGGATCCGTCGACCGATGCCCTTGAGAG
CCTTCAACCCAGTCAGCTCCTTCCGGTGGGCGCGGGGCATGACTATCGTCGCCGCACTTATGACTGTCTT
CTTTATCATGCAACTCGTAGGACAGGTGCCGGCAGCGCTCTTCCGCTTCCTCGCTCACTGACTCGCTGCG
CTCGGTCGTTCGGCTGCGGCGAGCGGTATCAGCTCACTCAAAGGCGGTAATACGGTTATCCACAGAATCA
GGGGATAACGCAGGAAAGAACATGTGAGCAAAAGGCCAGCAAAAGGCCAGGAACCGTAAAAAGGCCGCGT
TGCTGGCGTTTTTCCATAGGCTCCGCCCCCCTGACGAGCATCACAAAAATCGACGCTCAAGTCAGAGGTG
GCGAAACCCGACAGGACTATAAAGATACCAGGCGTTTCCCCCTGGAAGCTCCCTCGTGCGCTCTCCTGTT
CCGACCCTGCCGCTTACCGGATACCTGTCCGCCTTTCTCCCTTCGGGAAGCGTGGCGCTTTCTCATAGCT
CACGCTGTAGGTATCTCAGTTCGGTGTAGGTCGTTCGCTCCAAGCTGGGCTGTGTGCACGAACCCCCCGT
TCAGCCCGACCGCTGCGCCTTATCCGGTAACTATCGTCTTGAGTCCAACCCGGTAAGACACGACTTATCG
CCACTGGCAGCAGCCACTGGTAACAGGATTAGCAGAGCGAGGTATGTAGGCGGTGCTACAGAGTTCTTGA
AGTGGTGGCCTAACTACGGCTACACTAGAAGAACAGTATTTGGTATCTGCGCTCTGCTGAAGCCAGTTAC
CTTCGGAAAAAGAGTTGGTAGCTCTTGATCCGGCAAACAAACCACCGCTGGTAGCGGTGGTTTTTTTGTT
TGCAAGCAGCAGATTACGCGCAGAAAAAAAGGATCTCAAGAAGATCCTTTGATCTTTTCTACGGGGTCTG
ACGCTCAGTGGAACGAAAACTCACGTTAAGGGATTTTGGTCATGAGATTATCAAAAAGGATCTTCACCTA
GATCCTTTTAAATTAAAAATGAAGTTTTAAATCAATCTAAAGTATATATGAGTAAACTTGGTCTGACAGC
GGCCGCAAATGCTAAACCACTGCAGTGGTTACCAGTGCTTGATCAGTGAGGCACCGATCTCAGCGATCTG
CCTATTTCGTTCGTCCATAGTGGCCTGACTCCCCGTCGTGTAGATCACTACGATTCGTGAGGGCTTACCA
TCAGGCCCCAGCGCAGCAATGATGCCGCGAGAGCCGCGTTCACCGGCCCCCGATTTGTCAGCAATGAACC
AGCCAGCAGGGAGGGCCGAGCGAAGAAGTGGTCCTGCTACTTTGTCCGCCTCCATCCAGTCTATGAGCTG
CTGTCGTGATGCTAGAGTAAGAAGTTCGCCAGTGAGTAGTTTCCGAAGAGTTGTGGCCATTGCTACTGGC
ATCGTGGTATCACGCTCGTCGTTCGGTATGGCTTCGTTCAACTCTGGTTCCCAGCGGTCAAGCCGGGTCA
CATGATCACCCATATTATGAAGAAATGCAGTCAGCTCCTTAGGGCCTCCGATCGTTGTCAGAAGTAAGTT
GGCCGCGGTGTTGTCGCTCATGGTAATGGCAGCACTACACAATTCTCTTACCGTCATGCCATCCGTAAGA
TGCTTTTCCGTGACCGGCGAGTACTCAACCAAGTCGTTTTGTGAGTAGTGTATACGGCGACCAAGCTGCT
CTTGCCCGGCGTCTATACGGGACAACACCGCGCCACATAGCAGTACTTTGAAAGTGCTCATCATCGGGAA
TCGTTCTTCGGGGCGGAAAGACTCAAGGATCTTGCCGCTATTGAGATCCAGTTCGATATAGCCCACTCTT
GCACCCAGTTGATCTTCAGCATCTTTTACTTTCACCAGCGTTTCGGGGTGTGCAAAAACAGGCAAGCAAA
ATGCCGCAAAGAAGGGAATGAGTGCGACACGAAAATGTTGGATGCTCATACTCGTCCTTTTTCAATATTA
TTGAAGCATTTATCAGGGTTACTAGTACGTCTCTCAAGGATAAGTAAGTAATATTAAGGTACGGGAGGTA
TTGGACAGGCCGCAATAAAATATCTTTATTTTCATTACATCTGTGTGTTGGTTTTTTGTGTGAATCGATA
GTACTAACATACGCTCTCCATCAAAACAAAACGAAACAAAACAAACTAGCAAAATAGGCTGTCCCCAGTG
CAAGTGCAGGTGCCAGAACATTTCTCTGGCCTAACTGGCCGGTACCTGAGCTCGCTAGCTTCCTGGCTTG
TAGTGACCTCGTCTATTGCTAGAAATCAGAAGGTACCACTGAGCCTTCATTTGTTTGGTGAAATCATGGA
GTTACATTAACAAGCCGTTTCCCCAAACTATGGCTCTCTACCCACTTGTAATACACCCGTGCACAGGAAC
ATTTTCTGAAAGTCAATGTTTCCTATCACTTGCTCCAAAATTAAACCAGAGATACATCATTCAGGAAGAA
GCCAGATGCACTGAAGAAAGAAAAACCTGCTTTATCAGAAGGGGCAAGCTTCTCTCACATCCCATAGCAA
TTTAAATTCATTTGCCGGAATGTTAAATACAACCAGTCTTTTAGTTGGGTCCCTTCACATAAACACCAAG
TTAGCATAAATGCAAAATAGTTCACATGATTAAATCTTTATAACACCATAATTTATCTTATGTACACACA
CACACACAGAGAAAGAGAGAGAGAGAGAGAGAGAGAGAGATCTTTTACTTGCTGATACTTCTACATTTTT
TCTGGAGTTCTCAACTCTCATCATCTCTCTAAGGAAGCTGGCTTGTATTGCCCCAGACTCTTAGTGTATT
TAGTTCTAAAGGATAGTATACAGAATAAAGGGAAATTTTAATTTTGTTTTTAATAGGACCTATATAATTC
AGGCCTAGCTCTGGTGGAGAGAAGGGGAGGAGAGGTCCATTAGCATTTATTGTGCACCTGCTTTATGCTA
AACATGTCTGGAAACAGTGTCTCACACAACGGTTCACTCTACATCCCACCCACTGCTCCTCTCCTATTCA
CCCTTTCCCACAATCTTTCCCCCATCCCCCTAGCCCCAGCAAAGGTATCCATCATTGGCTGAAAAGTATA
CATTTTTCAGCATGGAGCATTACTGCTGACAAAAACCCACTTTAGGAAGTAAGATTTCTTCTCTTATTCA
TAGAATGATTCATGTCACACACACTTCTTTTTTGACTCACACGGTACGTCACAACAGGCTTTGTAAGGCT
TATAATTACTGAGGCTATTTTTGTGTCTCTATTCATTGCTTTCCCCCACCCGCCTTCTCTGCATTAATAA
CCAGTCCATCCCCCCCCCCTCATTATTCAGTACGCAGCAAAATAGAACTGGTGTCAGCCAATCAGCCTCT
TGTATGGTGACTCATTTTTAGGCAGAAGCTTAAAAACATTGGTCCTTGTCAACAGAAATTAAGCCTGCTG
CTACCCTATTCCTGAGGTAGATCCAGGAAAACTCTGAAATAGAATGGGAACAGATCTCATATCTAATTAG
ATCCTTTCTATCTCTGAGAATTGTATTCAGTGCAATCATTACTGCCACCTGCTTGACAGTGTGTACAATA
CTTTGTTTAAGCTTCCCCACTACTGGATCCATTTAACAGACCAAACCACTGAGGGGCGCGCTACGGCGCG
CCAGCTAGTAACAGTTGGCATTGGGACTAGAAGGCCTCATTCCTAAACCAGCAGATTTTTCCATTGTACC
AGGAAAACAAAACTGCAAATAGCATAAGTCCTCTGATTTTACTGTCTCCAGAGAAAATCATATCCTCAAT
GCCTGGGTCTTTCCATCTGGAATTTGGCAACTCTGCTGATCCCTTCTCATAGTGGGAACTCTTGTAGGAA
GTCTAAGAGCAATTATTTTGGGGATATATGCTATTTTTATGTCTTCTTGTACATCACCTTCTTTGGTCAG
GAGGAAATTAGAATTCTGGAAATACGTTTAATTATTAAAAGGACAAGCCTTGGCTTCAAGTAGTTGCAAA
TATGAATTATTAGTCCATGTCATGAAAGGGCTGGAGAACTACAAAGAAACAATGATAATCTATTTGTCAC
ACCCAATTAAGATCTGCCCTGGCCTGGGAGTAAAAGAGCATTAAATCTGTGAGTGGTAACTTCAAGCAGC
ATGTCTATATTTGGGTAATTCTGAACATGCCTGGATTTGGTACCTTACAGCATCCTCTAAAAATGTACTA
CTTTAGAAAGTGTTTTGAGATTTTGTTGCCTTCGTGATTGCAGTTTGTGTGTGTGTGTGTGTGTGGGGGG
TGTTATTTGAGCTTTTGAGTTTCCATGTAGCCAAAGAAAGAAAGTCTAGGAAGAAATGGTAGACTCAAGG
TCAAATTCAACAAGGGGAAACTTCTTTGTGGTGAGTCTAGACAACAAAGCCATTAGCCCAGTGTTCACCC
CCCTGCCTACACCCTACCTTTTCCATTGATGAATATTCTTACCTGAGCCATCCTCGCTTCTGAGTCCTGC
TCTGGGTCCTGTGGAGACTGAATATCCTGTCTGTAGTTTTTAATCCTTGAAGAGATTTTTCATGAATAGA
ACTTTCCTTATAATTTAGCAACACTGTCCTTGAAAACCCCCACAACTATTTACATAACAGAAGCTATTGT
TTGAAGTGCAAAACAGGTCAGAATTTGGTTCCCAGAGATTAATCACTGCAGTCTATTTTGTATTATCATA
ATAATTTCATTTATTTTGATACAATTTGTTTTCAGAATCAACCCCAGCTTCTTTGCACAAGTGACAAATC
CATTTGTTTCTGGTAGAATGGGTAATGTGATTAATGACCTTGCAACAGGATTTCTTTAAAAAGGGGGAAC
TTTTTTTTTTTCATTTTTAATTCACAGTAAACCAGCTGAGTCTGTTAAGTGTGTAACTGTTCTGAACTTG
TAAGCCATGGGTAAGATTTTGAAATACCCCCTCCCAATCTTTTGCGGGGTTTCTGGGTATTAATATTAGG
CTTTCTCCAAGAATCTGATGATACTAGTCTCCAGGTGTAAAGTGGACTTGTTGGATTCCCGCATTAAAAA
GAACGGGGCCCCAGTCTTTGCCATGGCCCCATCATGTTTATTCCGGCTGGATGTTCTCATCAAACCGAGG
TCATGCGAAATAAATAAGGTCATGCCTAGAAGGATATTGTCCCCGCACAAGAACCTTCGAGTGAACTCGT
GACTACTGCCTCCTGGTCTTCTGTGTGGGCATCCCCTTCTTTCTTGCAGCATCCAGGACCCACTTCTGTC
CCTGCTGGTCTGTTTCTTTCTTTCTTTCTTTCTTTCTTTCTTTCTTTCTTGTTTTCTTCCGTTTTTCCCC
TTGAGTTCTCTGGGGTTGGGCCTGGGATTTTGGGTACGCCTACAGACTGTCCGCCTCTGCAATCGACCGT
CGTGCTTCCCGCGCCAGAACAAGGAAGCCCACGCGAGCCGCGTAGGTGGCTCGCGTGGAAGACCCGGGTT
CGAGTCCCGCTGGGAGAATTCCTCCTAGGCAAGTGGAGTCATCTCGGTCAGGATTTCTCAGCCGGAAGCC
GCGCCAACACCTCTCATCGTGGGCGGCAAGTTGTCCCCGGGGCTTCTTTGACCGTGCGGGGCCAGCCGAC
GCTTTCTCTGACCGTTTCCGAAGCCCAGTTTCCTTTCCTAAGGAGCCTTGGGGATCCTGCACTCGCGTCT
CTGAAACCCAACCCACGACAGAACCCAGCCGCCTGGGCCAGCTTAGCAATGCGCCCGCGCCCCGCCCTCC
GCGTGACGCGAACGCCGGCGGACCAATCAGAGAGCGCGGCGCGAGCCCCACGCGCCTGTGGCCCCACCCT
CCAAGCTTAAGAAAGGGCGCGCGGGCAGAGCCCGGGCCAGAACGCCGCGCAAAGCGGAGAGCGGGTTTTT
GCGACGGCAGGCGGCGCTTGTGCTGCCGTTTCCGTGCTGCACGCGGTTCCCTCGAGTGCCGCGCTCGGAC
AGACGTAGCCGGCCGCGAAGGCGCCCAGACGGCAAACCAGCGACCCATGCTGAAGTGAGCACACAGGTCA
GCGAGGATATCAAGATCTGGCCTCGGCGGCCAAGCTTGGCAATCCGGTACTGTTGGTAAAGCCACCATGG
AAGATGCCAAAAACATTAAGAAGGGCCCAGCGCCATTCTACCCACTCGAAGACGGGACCGCCGGCGAGCA
GCTGCACAAAGCCATGAAGCGCTACGCCCTGGTGCCCGGCACCATCGCCTTTACCGACGCACATATCGAG
GTGGACATTACCTACGCCGAGTACTTCGAGATGAGCGTTCGGCTGGCAGAAGCTATGAAGCGCTATGGGC
TGAATACAAACCATCGGATCGTGGTGTGCAGCGAGAATAGCTTGCAGTTCTTCATGCCCGTGTTGGGTGC
CCTGTTCATCGGTGTGGCTGTGGCCCCAGCTAACGACATCTACAACGAGCGCGAGCTGCTGAACAGCATG
GGCATCAGCCAGCCCACCGTCGTATTCGTGAGCAAGAAAGGGCTGCAAAAGATCCTCAACGTGCAAAAGA
AGCTACCGATCATACAAAAGATCATCATCATGGATAGCAAGACCGACTACCAGGGCTTCCAAAGCATGTA
CACCTTCGTGACTTCCCATTTGCCACCCGGCTTCAACGAGTACGACTTCGTGCCCGAGAGCTTCGACCGG
GACAAAACCATCGCCCTGATCATGAACAGTAGTGGCAGTACCGGATTGCCCAAGGGCGTAGCCCTACCGC
ACCGCACCGCTTGTGTCCGATTCAGTCATGCCCGCGACCCCATCTTCGGCAACCAGATCATCCCCGACAC
CGCTATCCTCAGCGTGGTGCCATTTCACCACGGCTTCGGCATGTTCACCACGCTGGGCTACTTGATCTGC
GGCTTTCGGGTCGTGCTCATGTACCGCTTCGAGGAGGAGCTATTCTTGCGCAGCTTGCAAGACTATAAGA
TTCAATCTGCCCTGCTGGTGCCCACACTATTTAGCTTCTTCGCTAAGAGCACTCTCATCGACAAGTACGA
CCTAAGCAACTTGCACGAGATCGCCAGCGGCGGGGCGCCGCTCAGCAAGGAGGTAGGTGAGGCCGTGGCC
AAACGCTTCCACCTACCAGGCATCCGCCAGGGCTACGGCCTGACAGAAACAACCAGCGCCATTCTGATCA
CCCCCGAAGGGGACGACAAGCCTGGCGCAGTAGGCAAGGTGGTGCCCTTCTTCGAGGCTAAGGTGGTGGA
CTTGGACACCGGTAAGACACTGGGTGTGAACCAGCGCGGC
Features (pLannotate 1.2.2; 10 found; start..end, strand, type, name):
    490..609     +  CDS            hPEST: PEST degradation sequence from mouse ornithine decarboxylase human codon-optimized
    661..782     -  polyA_signal   SV40 poly(A) signal: SV40 polyadenylation signal
    805..873     -  CDS            large T antigen (fragment): large T antigen from SV40 (simian virus 40)
    889..1021    +  CDS            TcR (fragment): tetracycline efflux protein; tet; confers resistance to tetracycline
   1201..1789    -  rep_origin     ori: high-copy-number ColE1/pMB1/pBR322/pUC origin of replication
   1989..2849    -  CDS            AmpR: β-lactamase confers resistance to ampicillin, carbenicillin, and related antibiotics
   2850..2891    -  promoter       AmpR promoter (fragment): bla
   2954..3002    +  polyA_signal   poly(A) signal: synthetic polyadenylation signal
   3016..3107    +  misc_feature   pause site: RNA polymerase II transcriptional pause signal from the human α2 globin gene
   6997..486     +  CDS            luciferase (across the origin): firefly luciferase synthetic luc2 version of the luciferase gene
