[The description below was written by a language model from this plasmid's Addgene catalogue record and pLannotate feature annotations shown in this document.]
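Description:
pGL4.11_Nued2_E1 is a firefly luciferase reporter plasmid for mammalian cells, built to test the activity of enhancer 1 (E1) of the mouse Igf1 gene. It derives from a backbone recorded as pGL4.11_Nued2, itself evidently a modified form of the pGL4.11 reporter vector. It is propagated in E. coli as a high-copy plasmid through a ColE1/pUC-type origin and selected with ampicillin via the β-lactamase gene. The short large T antigen and tetracycline-resistance fragments flagged by the annotation are probably residual backbone sequence rather than functional genes.

The reporter unit consists of the synthetic luc2 firefly luciferase coding sequence, which spans the numbering origin of the 8,160 nt sequence, followed directly by a human codon-optimised PEST degradation sequence from mouse ornithine decarboxylase and an SV40 polyadenylation signal. The PEST element destabilises the luciferase protein, so the signal follows changes in transcription more closely than a stable reporter would. Upstream of the regulatory region sit a synthetic poly(A) signal and an RNA polymerase II pause site from the human α2 globin gene, which together limit read-through transcription from the backbone and reduce background.

Between the pause site and the start of luc2 lies an unannotated stretch of almost 3.9 kb. This presumably contains the mouse E1 insert together with whatever promoter element the "Nued2" backbone contributes, but the record gives no identity, boundaries or cloning sites for these parts and does not name the promoter driving luciferase. The plasmid is intended for luciferase assays measuring the regulatory activity of this Igf1 enhancer, and the associated study concerns experience-dependent GABAergic plasticity in the adult cortex.
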