Addgene plasmid #203830: pGL4.11_Nued2_E1
Purpose: Luciferase reporter plasmid for Igf1 enhancer 1
Depositing lab: Ivo Spiegel. Depositing organization: Weizmann Institute of Science. Publication: Single genomic enhancers drive experience-dependent GABAergic plasticity to maintain sensory processing in the adult cortex. Roethler O, Zohar E, Cohen-Kashi Malina K, Bitan L, Gabel HW, Spiegel I. Neuron. 2023 Jun 20:S0896-6273(23)00399-9. doi: 10.1016/j.neuron.2023.05.026. PubMed 37354902.
Backbone
  Vector backbone: pGL4.11_Nued2
  Vector type: Mammalian Expression
Growth in bacteria
  Bacterial resistance: Ampicillin, 100 μg/mL
  Growth temperature: 37°C
  Growth strain: DH5alpha
  Copy number: High Copy
Gene/Insert
  Gene/Insert name: E1
  Species: M. musculus (mouse)
  Cloning method: Restriction Enzyme; 5′ cloning site unknown (unknown if destroyed)
Terms and licenses: Academic/Nonprofit Terms; Industry Terms: Not Available to Industry
How to cite: pGL4.11_Nued2_E1 was a gift from Ivo Spiegel (Addgene plasmid # 203830 ; http://n2t.net/addgene:203830 ; RRID:Addgene_203830)
